Addgene plasmid #147191: pT7-V5-SBP-C1-HsUpf1_1-925-siRNAres_P
Purpose: Mammalian Expression of HsUpf1_1-925-siRNAres
Depositing lab: Elisa Izaurralde.
Backbone
  Vector backbone: Unknown
  Vector type: Mammalian Expression
Growth in bacteria
  Bacterial resistance: Kanamycin, 50 μg/mL
  Growth temperature: 37°C
  Growth strain: DH5alpha
  Copy number: High Copy
Gene/Insert
  Gene/Insert name: HsUpf1_1-925-siRNAres
  Species: H. sapiens (human)
  Mutation: 4 non silent mutations A69S, E167G, K282R and A442G compared to te sequence given by UniProt.:Q92900-1.
  Entrez Gene: UPF1 (a.k.a. HUPF1, NORF1, RENT1, UTF, pNORF1, smg-2)
  Cloning method: Unknown
Terms and licenses: Academic/Nonprofit Terms; Industry Terms: Not Available to Industry
Depositor comments: Plasmids from this collection were made available to the research community and donated after the lab closed. Please note that the sequence provided by the depositing laboratory may be theoretical/predicted or based on Sanger sequencing results. There may be discrepancies between sequencing results obtained by Addgene and the depositor sequence. If an Addgene verified sequence is not available, please contact before placing your order to request that our lab fully sequence the plasmid.
How to cite: pT7-V5-SBP-C1-HsUpf1_1-925-siRNAres_P was a gift from Elisa Izaurralde (Addgene plasmid # 147191 ; http://n2t.net/addgene:147191 ; RRID:Addgene_147191)
