[The description below was written by a language model from this plasmid's Addgene catalogue record and pLannotate feature annotations shown in this document.]
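Description:
pT7-V5-SBP-C1-HsUpf1_1-925-siRNAres_P is a 7.0 kb mammalian expression plasmid encoding a truncated, siRNA-resistant form of human UPF1, the RNA-dependent helicase and ATPase at the centre of nonsense-mediated mRNA decay (NMD). The catalogue lists the backbone as unknown. It is maintained in E. coli at high copy through a ColE1/pUC-type origin and selected with kanamycin. The NeoR/KanR (Tn5 aph(3')-II) gene is preceded by both a bacterial bla promoter and the SV40 enhancer/early promoter and followed by the HSV TK polyadenylation signal, so the same marker can also give G418 resistance in mammalian cells. An f1 origin is also present.

The expression cassette is driven by the CMV immediate-early enhancer and promoter, with a T7 promoter just downstream that would also permit in vitro transcription. The open reading frame begins with a V5 epitope tag for detection, followed by a streptavidin-binding peptide (SBP) for affinity capture on streptavidin. These are fused to the N-terminus of UPF1 residues 1–925, and the transcript ends at an SV40 poly(A) signal. The record notes four non-silent differences from the UniProt reference isoform (A69S, E167G, K282R, A442G). The "siRNAres" designation indicates that the coding sequence was altered to escape an siRNA against endogenous UPF1, although the specific changes are not recorded. Such a construct suits complementation experiments in knockdown cells and pull-down of UPF1-associated factors, though the stated purpose is simply mammalian expression. Several short annotated fragments (HIV-1 LTR, SV40 large T antigen, ble, bGH poly(A)) are most likely incidental matches or backbone remnants rather than functional elements.
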