Features (pLannotate 1.2.2; 19 found; start..end, strand, type, name):
      1..304     +  enhancer       CMV enhancer: human cytomegalovirus immediate early enhancer
    305..508     +  promoter       CMV promoter: human cytomegalovirus (CMV) immediate early promoter
    504..537     +  LTR            5' LTR (truncated) (fragment): truncated 5' long terminal repeat (LTR) from HIV-1
    553..571     +  promoter       T7 promoter: promoter for bacteriophage T7 RNA polymerase
    608..649     +  CDS            V5 tag: epitope tag from simian virus 5
    671..784     +  CDS            SBP: streptavidin-binding peptide selected from a peptide library; binds streptavidin with nanomolar affinity (Keefe et al., 2001)
    797..3571    +  CDS            UPF1 (fragment): RENT1_HUMAN - Also known as KIAA0221, RENT1. Experimental evidence at protein level: Swiss-Prot protein existence level 1. RNA-dependent helicase and ATPase required for nonsense- mediated decay (NMD) of mRNAs containing premature stop codons. Is recruited to mRNAs upon translation termination and undergoes a cycle of phosphorylation and dephosphorylation; its phosphorylation appears to be a key step in NMD. Recruited by release factors to stalled ribosomes together with the SMG1C protein kinase complex to form the transient SURF (SMG1-UPF1-eRF1-eRF3) complex. In EJC-dependent NMD, the SURF co
   3575..3611    +  misc_feature   MCS (fragment): multiple cloning site
   3628..3712    +  CDS            large T antigen (fragment): large T antigen from SV40 (simian virus 40)
   3735..3856    +  polyA_signal   SV40 poly(A) signal: SV40 polyadenylation signal
   3890..4318    -  rep_origin     f1 ori (sequence partly withheld): f1 bacteriophage origin of replication; arrow indicates direction of (+) strand synthesis
   4345..4449    +  promoter       AmpR promoter: bla
   4451..4808    +  promoter       SV40 promoter: SV40 enhancer and early promoter
   4843..5637    +  CDS            NeoR/KanR: aminoglycoside phosphotransferase from Tn5; aph(3')-II (or nptII); confers resistance to neomycin, kanamycin, and G418 (Geneticin®)
   5658..5810    +  CDS            ble (fragment): BLE_KLEPN - Experimental evidence at protein level: Swiss-Prot protein existence level 1. Binding protein with a strong affinity to the bleomycin family of antibiotics. Binds to CL990; an antimitotic-antibiotic compound. From Klebsiella pneumoniae.
   5869..5916    +  polyA_signal   HSV TK poly(A) signal: herpes simplex virus thymidine kinase polyadenylation signal (Cole and Stacy, 1985)
   6007..6023    -  polyA_signal   bGH poly(A) signal (fragment): bovine growth hormone polyadenylation signal
   6245..6833    +  rep_origin     ori: high-copy-number ColE1/pMB1/pBR322/pUC origin of replication
   6948..7007    +  enhancer       CMV enhancer (fragment): human cytomegalovirus immediate early enhancer
>Addgene plasmid #147191 | pT7-V5-SBP-C1-HsUpf1_1-925-siRNAres_P | addgene full sequence | sequence record 430435 | Addgene NGS Result
CGTTACATAACTTACGGTAAATGGCCCGCCTGGCTGACCGCCCAACGACCCCCGCCCATTGACGTCAATA
ATGACGTATGTTCCCATAGTAACGCCAATAGGGACTTTCCATTGACGTCAATGGGTGGAGTATTTACGGT
AAACTGCCCACTTGGCAGTACATCAAGTGTATCATATGCCAAGTACGCCCCCTATTGACGTCAATGACGG
TAAATGGCCCGCCTGGCATTATGCCCAGTACATGACCTTATGGGACTTTCCTACTTGGCAGTACATCTAC
GTATTAGTCATCGCTATTACCATGGTGATGCGGTTTTGGCAGTACATCAATGGGCGTGGATAGCGGTTTG
ACTCACGGGGATTTCCAAGTCTCCACCCCATTGACGTCAATGGGAGTTTGTTTTGGCACCAAAATCAACG
GGACTTTCCAAAATGTCGTAACAACTCCGCCCCATTGACGCAAATGGGCGGTAGGCGTGTACGGTGGGAG
GTCTATATAAGCAGAGCTCTCTGGCTAACTAGAGAACCCACTGCTTACTGGCTTATCGAAATTAATACGA
CTCACTATAGGGAGACCCAAGCTCTAGCGCTACCGGTCGCCACCATGGGTAAGCCTATCCCTAACCCTCT
CCTCGGTCTCGATTCTACGCCCGGAAGCGGTAGCGGTACGATGGACGAGAAGACCACCGGCTGGGGGGGC
GGCCACGTGGTGGAGGGCCTGGCCGGCGAGCTGGAGCAGCTGCGGGCCAGGCTGGAGCACCACCCTCAGG
GCCAGCGGGAGCCCAGATCTCGAGCTATGAGCGTGGAGGCGTACGGGCCCAGCTCGCAGACTCTCACTTT
CCTGGACACGGAGGAGGCCGAGCTGCTTGGCGCCGACACACAGGGCTCCGAGTTCGAGTTCACCGACTTT
ACTCTTCCTAGCCAGACGCAGACGCCCCCCGGCGGCCCCGGCGGCCCGGGCGGTGGCGGCGCGGGAGGCC
CGGGCGGCGCGGGCGCGGGCTCTGCGGCGGGACAGCTCGACGCGCAGGTTGGGCCCGAAGGCATCCTGCA
GAACGGGGCTGTGGACGACAGTGTAGCCAAGACCAGCCAGTTGTTGGCTGAGTTGAACTTCGAGGAAGAT
GAAGAAGACACCTATTACACGAAGGACCTCCCCATACACGCCTGCAGTTACTGTGGAATACACGATCCTG
CCTGCGTGGTTTACTGTAATACCAGCAAGAAGTGGTTCTGCAACGGACGTGGAAATACTTCTGGCAGCCA
CATTGTAAATCACCTTGTGAGGGCAAAATGCAAAGGGGTGACCCTGCACAAGGACGGGCCCCTGGGGGAG
ACAGTCCTGGAGTGCTACAACTGCGGCTGTCGCAACGTCTTCCTCCTCGGCTTCATCCCGGCCAAAGCTG
ACTCAGTGGTGGTGCTGCTGTGCAGGCAGCCCTGTGCCAGCCAGAGCAGCCTCAAGGACATCAACTGGGA
CAGCTCGCAGTGGCAGCCGCTGATCCAGGACCGCTGCTTCCTGTCCTGGCTGGTCAAGATCCCCTCCGAG
CAGGAGCAGCTGCGGGCACGCCAGATCACGGCACAGCAGATCAACAAGCTGGAGGAGCTGTGGAAGGAAA
ACCCTTCTGCCACGCTGGAGGACCTGGAGAGGCCGGGGGTGGACGAGGAGCCGCAGCATGTCCTCCTGCG
GTACGAGGACGCCTACCAGTACCAGAACATATTCGGGCCCCTGGTCAAGCTGGAGGCCGACTACGACAAG
AAGCTGAAGGAGTCCCAGACTCAAGATAACATCACTGTCAGGTGGGACCTGGGCCTTAACAAGAAGAGAA
TCGCCTACTTCACTTTGCCCAAGACTGACTCTGGTAATGAGGATTTAGTCATAATTTGGTTAAGAGACAT
GCGGCTCATGCAGGGGGATGAGATATGCCTGCGGTACAAAGGGGACCTTGCGCCCCTGTGGAAAGGGATC
GGCCACGTCATCAAGGTCCCTGATAATTATGGCGATGAGATCGCCATTGAGCTGCGGAGCAGCGTGGGTG
CACCTGTGGAGGTGACTCACAACTTCCAGGTGGATTTTGTGTGGAAGTCGACCTCCTTTGACAGGATGCA
GAGCGCATTGAAAACGTTTGGCGTGGATGAGACCTCGGTGTCTGGCTACATCTACCACAAGCTGTTGGGC
CACGAGGTGGAGGACGTAATCATCAAGTGCCAGCTGCCCAAGCGCTTCACGGCGCAGGGCCTCCCCGACC
TCAACCACTCCCAGGTTTATGCCGTGAAGACTGTGCTGCAAAGACCACTGAGCCTGATCCAGGGCCCGCC
AGGCACGGGGAAGACGGTGACGTCGGCCACCATCGTCTACCACCTGGCCCGGCAAGGCAACGGGCCGGTG
CTGGTGTGTGCTCCGAGCAACATCGCCGTGGACCAGCTAACGGAGAAGATCCACCAGACGGGGCTAAAGG
TCGTGCGCCTCTGCGCCAAGAGCCGTGAGGCCATCGACTCCCCGGTGTCTTTTCTGGCCCTGCACAACCA
GATCAGGAACATGGACAGCATGCCTGAGCTGCAGAAGCTGCAGCAGCTGAAAGACGAGACTGGGGAGCTG
TCGTCTGCCGACGAGAAGCGGTACCGGGCCTTGAAGCGCACCGCAGAGAGAGAGCTGCTGATGAACGCAG
ATGTCATCTGCTGCACATGTGTGGGCGCCGGTGACCCGAGGCTGGCCAAAATGCAATTTAGGAGTATTTT
AATCGACGAAAGCACCCAGGCCACCGAGCCGGAGTGCATGGTTCCCGTGGTCCTCGGGGCCAAGCAGCTG
ATCCTTGTAGGCGACCACTGCCAGCTGGGCCCAGTGGTGATGTGCAAGAAGGCGGCCAAGGCCGGGCTGT
CACAGTCGCTCTTCGAGCGCCTGGTGGTGCTGGGCATCCGGCCCATCCGCCTGCAGGTCCAGTACCGGAT
GCACCCTGCACTCAGCGCCTTCCCATCCAACATCTTCTACGAGGGCTCCCTCCAGAATGGTGTCACTGCA
GCGGATCGTGTGAAGAAGGGATTTGACTTCCAGTGGCCCCAACCCGATAAACCGATGTTCTTCTACGTGA
CCCAGGGCCAAGAGGAGATTGCCAGCTCGGGCACCTCCTACCTGAACAGGACCGAGGCTGCGAACGTGGA
GAAGATCACCACGAAGTTGCTGAAGGCAGGCGCCAAGCCGGACCAGATTGGCATCATCACGCCCTACGAG
GGCCAGCGCTCCTACCTGGTGCAGTACATGCAGTTCAGCGGCTCCCTGCACACCAAGCTCTACCAGGAGG
TGGAGATCGCCAGTGTGGACGCCTTTCAGGGACGCGAGAAGGACTTCATCATCCTGTCCTGTGTGCGGGC
CAACGAGCACCAAGGCATTGGCTTTTTAAATGACCCCAGGCGTCTGAACGTGGCCCTGACCAGAGCAAGG
TATGGCGTCATCATTGTGGGCAACCCGAAGGCACTATCAAAGCAGCCGCTCTGGAACCACCTGCTGAACT
ACTATAAGGAGCAGAAGGTGCTGGTGGAGGGGCCGCTCAACAACCTGCGTGAGAGCCTCATGCAGTTCAG
CTAAGAATTCTGCAGTCGACGGTACCGCGGGCCCGGGATCCACCGGATCTAGATAACTGATCATAATCAG
CCATACCACATTTGTAGAGGTTTTACTTGCTTTAAAAAACCTCCCACACCTCCCCCTGAACCTGAAACAT
AAAATGAATGCAATTGTTGTTGTTAACTTGTTTATTGCAGCTTATAATGGTTACAAATAAAGCAATAGCA
TCACAAATTTCACAAATAAAGCATTTTTTTCACTGCATTCTAGTTGTGGTTTGTCCAAACTCATCAATGT
ATCTTAACGCGTAAATTGTAAGCGTTAATATTTTGTTAAAATTCGCGTTAAATTTTTGTTAAATCAGCTC
ATTTTTTAACCAATAGGCCGAAATCGGCAAAATCCCTTATAAATCAAAAGAATAGACCGAGATAGGGT
[37 nt withheld, positions 3989-4025]
AAAGAACGTGGACTCCAACGTCAAAGG
[49 nt withheld, positions 4053-4101]
T
[91 nt withheld, positions 4103-4193]
G
[124 nt withheld, positions 4195-4318]
CAGGTGGCACTTTTCGGGGAAATGTGCGCGGAACCCCTATTTGTTTATTTTTCTAAATACATTCAAATAT
GTATCCGCTCATGAGACAATAACCCTGATAAATGCTTCAATAATATTGAAAAAGGAAGAGTCCTGAGGCG
GAAAGAACCAGCTGTGGAATGTGTGTCAGTTAGGGTGTGGAAAGTCCCCAGGCTCCCCAGCAGGCAGAAG
TATGCAAAGCATGCATCTCAATTAGTCAGCAACCAGGTGTGGAAAGTCCCCAGGCTCCCCAGCAGGCAGA
AGTATGCAAAGCATGCATCTCAATTAGTCAGCAACCATAGTCCCGCCCCTAACTCCGCCCATCCCGCCCC
TAACTCCGCCCAGTTCCGCCCATTCTCCGCCCCATGGCTGACTAATTTTTTTTATTTATGCAGAGGCCGA
GGCCGCCTCGGCCTCTGAGCTATTCCAGAAGTAGTGAGGAGGCTTTTTTGGAGGCCTAGGCTTTTGCAAA
GATCGATCAAGAGACAGGATGAGGATCGTTTCGCATGATTGAACAAGATGGATTGCACGCAGGTTCTCCG
GCCGCTTGGGTGGAGAGGCTATTCGGCTATGACTGGGCACAACAGACAATCGGCTGCTCTGATGCCGCCG
TGTTCCGGCTGTCAGCGCAGGGGCACCCGGTTCTTTTTGTCAAGACCGACCTGTCCGGTGCCCTGAATGA
ACTGCAAGACGAGGCAGCGCGGCTATCGTGGCTGGCCACGACGGGCGTTCCTTGCGCAGCTGTGCTCGAC
GTTGTCACTGAAGCGGGAAGGGACTGGCTGCTATTGGGCGAAGTGCCGGGGCAGGATCTCCTGTCATCTC
ACCTTGCTCCTGCCGAGAAAGTATCCATCATGGCTGATGCAATGCGGCGGCTGCATACGCTTGATCCGGC
TACCTGCCCATTCGACCACCAAGCGAAACATCGCATCGAGCGAGCACGTACTCGGATGGAAGCCGGTCTT
GTCGATCAGGATGATCTGGACGAAGAGCATCAGGGGCTCGCGCCAGCCGAACTGTTCGCCAGGCTCAAGG
CGAGCATGCCCGACGGCGAGGATCTCGTCGTGACCCATGGCGATGCCTGCTTGCCGAATATCATGGTGGA
AAATGGCCGCTTTTCTGGATTCATCGACTGTGGCCGGCTGGGTGTGGCGGACCGCTATCAGGACATAGCG
TTGGCTACCCGTGATATTGCTGAAGAGCTTGGCGGCGAATGGGCTGACCGCTTCCTCGTGCTTTACGGTA
TCGCCGCTCCCGATTCGCAGCGCATCGCCTTCTATCGCCTTCTTGACGAGTTCTTCTGAGCGGGACTCTG
GGGTTCGAAATGACCGACCAAGCGACGCCCAACCTGCCATCACGAGATTTCGATTCCACCGCCGCCTTCT
ATGAAAGGTTGGGCTTCGGAATCGTTTTCCGGGACGCCGGCTGGATGATCCTCCAGCGCGGGGATCTCAT
GCTGGAGTTCTTCGCCCACCCTAGGGGGAGGCTAACTGAAACACGGAAGGAGACAATACCGGAAGGAACC
CGCGCTATGACGGCAATAAAAAGACAGAATAAAACGCACGGTGTTGGGTCGTTTGTTCATAAACGCGGGG
TTCGGTCCCAGGGCTGGCACTCTGTCGATACCCCACCGAGACCCCATTGGGGCCAATACGCCCGCGTTTC
TTCCTTTTCCCCACCCCACCCCCCAAGTTCGGGTGAAGGCCCAGGGCTCGCAGCCAACGTCGGGGCGGCA
GGCCCTGCCATAGCCTCAGGTTACTCATATATACTTTAGATTGATTTAAAACTTCATTTTTAATTTAAAA
GGATCTAGGTGAAGATCCTTTTTGATAATCTCATGACCAAAATCCCTTAACGTGAGTTTTCGTTCCACTG
AGCGTCAGACCCCGTAGAAAAGATCAAAGGATCTTCTTGAGATCCTTTTTTTCTGCGCGTAATCTGCTGC
TTGCAAACAAAAAAACCACCGCTACCAGCGGTGGTTTGTTTGCCGGATCAAGAGCTACCAACTCTTTTTC
CGAAGGTAACTGGCTTCAGCAGAGCGCAGATACCAAATACTGTTCTTCTAGTGTAGCCGTAGTTAGGCCA
CCACTTCAAGAACTCTGTAGCACCGCCTACATACCTCGCTCTGCTAATCCTGTTACCAGTGGCTGCTGCC
AGTGGCGATAAGTCGTGTCTTACTGGGTTGGACTCAAGACGATAGTTACCGGATAAGGCGCAGCGGTCGG
GCTGAACGGGGGGTTCGTGCACACAGCCCAGCTTGGAGCGAACGACCTACACCGAACTGAGATACCTACA
GCGTGAGCTATGAGAAAGCGCCACGCTTCCCGAAGGGAGAAAGGCGGACAGGTATCCGGTAAGCGGCAGG
GTCGGAACAGGAGAGCGCACGAGGGAGCTTCCAGGGGGAAACGCCTGGTATCTTTATAGTCCTGTCGGGT
TTCGCCACCTCTGACTTGAGCGTCGATTTTTGTGATGCTCGTCAGGGGGGCGGAGCCTATGGAAAAACGC
CAGCAACGCGGCCTTTTTACGGTTCCTGGCCTTTTGCTGGCCTTTTGCTCACATGTTCTTTCCTGCGTTA
TCCCCTGATTCTGTGGATAACCGTATTACCGCCATGCATTAGTTATTAATAGTAATCAATTACGGGGTCA
TTAGTTCATAGCCCATATATGGAGTTCCG
